>Addgene plasmid #91537 | pHH0103_RP5-862P8.2-1/1 | addgene full sequence | sequence record 192598 | Addgene NGS Result
TTATCATGACATTAACCTATAAAAATAGGCGTATCACGAGGCCCTTTCGTCTTCAAGAATTCCCGACACC
ATCGAATGGTGCAAAACCTTTCGCGGTATGGCATGATAGCGCCCGGAAGAGAGTCAATTCAGGGTGGTGA
ATGTGAAACCAGTAACGTTATACGATGTCGCAGAGTATGCCGGTGTCTCTTATCAGACCGTTTCCCGCGT
GGTGAACCAGGCCAGCCACGTTTCTGCGAAAACGCGGGAAAAAGTGGAAGCGGCGATGGCGGAGCTGAAT
TACATTCCCAACCGCGTGGCACAACAACTGGCGGGCAAACAGTCGTTGCTGATTGGCGTTGCCACCTCCA
GTCTGGCCCTGCACGCGCCGTCGCAAATTGTCGCGGCGATTAAATCTCGCGCCGATCAACTGGGTGCCAG
CGTGGTGGTGTCGATGGTAGAACGAAGCGGCGTCGAAGCCTGTAAAGCGGCGGTGCACAATCTTCTCGCG
CAACGCGTCAGTGGGCTGATCATTAACTATCCGCTGGATGACCAGGATGCCATTGCTGTGGAAGCTGCCT
GCACTAATGTTCCGGCGTTATTTCTTGATGTCTCTGACCAGACACCCATCAACAGTATTATTTTCTCCCA
TGAAGACGGTACGCGACTGGGCGTGGAGCATCTGGTCGCATTGGGTCACCAGCAAATCGCGCTGTTAGCG
GGCCCATTAAGTTCTGTCTCGGCGCGTCTGCGTCTGGCTGGCTGGCATAAATATCTCACTCGCAATCAAA
TTCAGCCGATAGCGGAACGGGAAGGCGACTGGAGTGCCATGTCCGGTTTTCAACAAACCATGCAAATGCT
GAATGAGGGCATCGTTCCCACTGCGATGCTGGTTGCCAACGATCAGATGGCGCTGGGCGCAATGCGCGCC
ATTACCGAGTCCGGGCTGCGCGTTGGTGCGGATATCTCGGTAGTGGGATACGACGATACCGAAGACAGCT
CATGTTATATCCCGCCGTTAACCACCATCAAACAGGATTTTCGCCTGCTGGGGCAAACCAGCGTGGACCG
CTTGCTGCAACTCTCTCAGGGCCAGGCGGTGAAGGGCAATCAGCTGTTGCCCGTCTCACTGGTGAAAAGA
AAAACCACCCTGGCGCCCAATACGCAAACCGCCTCTCCCCGCGCGTTGGCCGATTCATTAATGCAGCTGG
CACGACAGGTTTCCCGACTGGAAAGCGGGCAGTGAGCGCAACGCAATTAATGTAAGTTAGCTCACTCATT
AGGCACAATTCTCATGTTTGACAGCTTATCATCGACTGCACGGTGCACCAATGCTTCTGGCGTCAGGCAG
CCATCGGAAGCTGTGGTATGGCTGTGCAGGTCGTAAATCACTGCATAATTCGTGTCGCTCAAGGCGCACT
CCCGTTCTGGATAATGTTTTTTGCGCCGACATCATAACGGTTCTGGCAAATATTCTGAAATGAGCTGTTG
ACAATTAATCATCGGCTCGTATAATGTGTGGAATTGTGAGCGGATAACAATTTCACACAGGAAACAGCCA
GTCCGTTTAGGTGTTTTCACGAGCACTTCACCAACAAGGACCATAGATTATGAAAATCGAAGAACACCAT
CACCATCACCATTCCAGCGGTAAGCTTATGTCCCCTATACTAGGTTATTGGAAAATTAAGGGCCTTGTGC
AACCCACTCGACTTCTTTTGGAATATCTTGAAGAAAAATATGAAGAGCATTTGTATGAGCGCGATGAAGG
TGATAAATGGCGAAACAAAAAGTTTGAATTGGGTTTGGAGTTTCCCAATCTTCCTTATTATATTGATGGT
GATGTTAAATTAACACAGTCTATGGCCATCATACGTTATATAGCTGACAAGCACAACATGTTGGGTGGTT
GTCCAAAAGAGCGTGCAGAGATTTCAATGCTTGAAGGAGCGGTTTTGGATATTAGATACGGTGTTTCGAG
AATTGCATATAGTAAAGACTTTGAAACTCTCAAAGTTGATTTTCTTAGCAAGCTACCTGAAATGCTGAAA
ATGTTCGAAGATCGTTTATGTCATAAAACATATTTAAATGGTGATCATGTAACCCATCCTGACTTCATGT
TGTATGACGCTCTTGATGTTGTTTTATACATGGACCCAATGTGCCTGGATGCGTTCCCAAAATTAGTTTG
TTTTAAAAAACGTATTGAAGCTATCCCACAAATTGATAAGTACTTGAAATCCAGCAAGTATATAGCATGG
CCTTTGCAGGGCTGGCAAGCCACGTTTGGTGGTGGCGACCATCCTCCAAAATCGGATCTGGAAGTTCTGT
TCCAGGGGCCCCTGTCCAGCGGTCTGGTTCCGCGTGGTTCCGGTACCGCGGCCCAGCCGGCCGGTTTGTG
GGCAGCCCTGTATGATTATGAAGCCCGTGGTGAAGATGAACTGTCTCTGCGTCGTGGTCAACTGGTTGAA
GTTCTGTCTCAAGATGCAGCAGTTTCCGGTGATGAAGGCTGGTGGGCAGGTCAAGTTCAACGTCGTCTTG
GTATCTTTCCAGCCAACTATGTTGCACCATGTCGTGCGGCCGCATA
[142 nt withheld, positions 2567-2708]
C
[98 nt withheld, positions 2710-2807]
AGTTTGTACTGGTGACGAAACTCAGTGTCTAGCTAGAGTGGC
[149 nt withheld, positions 2850-2998]
T
[41 nt withheld, positions 3000-3040]
T
[62 nt withheld, positions 3042-3103]
A
[35 nt withheld, positions 3105-3139]
CCTCCCTCAATCGGTTGAATGTCGCCCTTTTGTCTTTGGCGCTGGTAAACCATATGAA
[86 nt withheld, positions 3198-3283]
T
[54 nt withheld, positions 3285-3338]
CTAGCGCCGCCCTATACCTTGTCTGCCTCCCCGCGTTGCGTCGCGGTGCATGGAGCCGGGCCACCTCGAC
CTGAATGGAAGCCGGCGGCACCTCGCTAACGGATTCACCACTCCAAGAATTGGAGCCAATCAATTCTTGC
GGAGAACTGTGAATGCGCAAACCAACCCTTGGCAGAACATATCCATCGCGTCCGCCATCTCCAGCAGCCG
CACGCGGCGCATCTCGGGCAGCGTTGGGTCCTGGCCACGGGTGCGCATGATCGTGCTCCTGTCGTTGAGG
ACCCGGCTAGGCTGGCGGGGTTGCCTTACTGGTTAGCAGAATGAATCACCGATACGCGAGCGAACGTGAA
GCGACTGCTGCTGCAAAACGTCTGCGACCTGAGCAACAACATGAATGGTCTTCGGTTTCCGTGTTTCGTA
AAGTCTGGAAACGCGGAAGTCAGCGCCCTGCACCATTATGTTCCGGATCTGCATCGCAGGATGCTGCTGG
CTACCCTGTGGAACACCTACATCTGTATTAACGAAGCGCTGGCATTGACCCTGAGTGATTTTTCTCTGGT
CCCGCCGCATCCATACCGCCAGTTGTTTACCCTCACAACGTTCCAGTAACCGGGCATGTTCATCATCAGT
AACCCGTATCGTGAGCATCCTCTCTCGTTTCATCGGTATCATTACCCCCATGAACAGAAATCCCCCTTAC
ACGGAGGCATCAGTGACCAAACAGGAAAAAACCGCCCTTAACATGGCCCGCTTTATCAGAAGCCAGACAT
TAACGCTTCTGGAGAAACTCAACGAGCTGGACGCGGATGAACAGGCAGACATCTGTGAATCGCTTCACGA
CCACGCTGATGAGCTTTACCGCAGGATCCGCGAAATTGTAAGCGTTAATATTTTGTTAAAATTCGCGTTA
AATTTTTGTTAAATCAGCTCATTTTTTAACCAATAGGCCGAAATCGGCAAAATCCCTTATAAATCAAAAG
AATAGACCGAGATAGGGT
[37 nt withheld, positions 4337-4373]
AAAGAACGTGGACTCCAACGTCAAAGG
[49 nt withheld, positions 4401-4449]
T
[91 nt withheld, positions 4451-4541]
G
[124 nt withheld, positions 4543-4666]
CGCGGATCCTGCCTCGCGCGTTTCGGTGATGACGGTGAAAACCTCTGACACATGCAGCTCCCGGAGACGG
TCACAGCTTGTCTGTAAGCGGATGCCGGGAGCAGACAAGCCCGTCAGGGCGCGTCAGCGGGTGTTGGCGG
GTGTCGGGGCGCAGCCATGACCCAGTCACGTAGCGATAGCGGAGTGTATACTGGCTTAACTATGCGGCAT
CAGAGCAGATTGTACTGAGAGTGCACCATATGCGGTGTGAAATACCGCACAGATGCGTAAGGAGAAAATA
CCGCATCAGGCGCTCTTCCGCTTCCTCGCTCACTGACTCGCTGCGCTCGGTCGTTCGGCTGCGGCGAGCG
GTATCAGCTCACTCAAAGGCGGTAATACGGTTATCCACAGAATCAGGGGATAACGCAGGAAAGAACATGT
GAGCAAAAGGCCAGCAAAAGGCCAGGAACCGTAAAAAGGCCGCGTTGCTGGCGTTTTTCCATAGGCTCCG
CCCCCCTGACGAGCATCACAAAAATCGACGCTCAAGTCAGAGGTGGCGAAACCCGACAGGACTATAAAGA
TACCAGGGTTTCCCCCTGGAAGCTCCCTCGTGCGCTCTCCTGTTCCGACCCTGCCGCTTACCGGATACCT
GTCCGCCTTTCTCCCTTCGGGAAGCGTGGCGCTTTCTCATAGCTCACGCTGTAGGTATCTCAGTTCGGTG
TAGGTCGTTCGCTCCAAGCTGGGCTGTGTGCACGAACCCCCCGTTCAGCCCGACCGCTGCGCCTTATCCG
GTAACTATCGTCTTGAGTCCAACCCGGTAAGACACGACTTATCGCCACTGGCAGCAGCCACTGGTAACAG
GATTAGCAGAGCGAGGTATGTAGGCGGTGCTACAGAGTTCTTGAAGTGGTGGCCTAACTACGGCTACACT
AGAAGGACAGTATTTGGTATCTGCGCTCTGCTGAAGCCAGTTACCTTCGGAAAAAGAGTTGGTAGCTCTT
GATCCGGCAAACAAACCACCGCTGGTAGCGGTGGTTTTTTTGTTTGCAAGCAGCAGATTACGCGCAGAAA
AAAAGGATCTCAAGAAGATCCTTTGATCTTTTCTACGGGGTCTGACGCTCAGTGGAACGAAAACTCACGT
TAAGGGATTTTGGTCATGAGATTATCAAAAAGGATCTTCACCTAGATCCTTTTAAATTAAAAATGAAGTT
TTAAATCAATCTAAAGTATATATGAGTAAACTTGGTCTGACAGTTACCAATGCTTAATCAGTGAGGCACC
TATCTCAGCGATCTGTCTATTTCGTTCATCCATAGTTGCCTGACTCCCCGTCGTGTAGATAACTACGATA
CGGGAGGGCTTACCATCTGGCCCCAGTGCTGCAATGATACCGCGAGACCCACGCTCACCGGCTCCAGATT
TATCAGCAATAAACCAGCCAGCCGGAAGGGCCGAGCGCAGAAGTGGTCCTGCAACTTTATCCGCCTCCAT
CCAGTCTATTAATTGTTGCCGGGAAGCTAGAGTAAGTAGTTCGCCAGTTAATAGTTTGCGCAACGTTGTT
GCCATTGCTGCAGGCATCGTGGTGTCACGCTCGTCGTTTGGTATGGCTTCATTCAGCTCCGGTTCCCAAC
GATCAAGGCGAGTTACATGATCCCCCATGTTGTGCAAAAAAGCGGTTAGCTCCTTCGGTCCTCCGATCGT
TGTCAGAAGTAAGTTGGCCGCAGTGTTATCACTCATGGTTATGGCAGCACTGCATAATTCTCTTACTGTC
ATGCCATCCGTAAGATGCTTTTCTGTGACTGGTGAGTACTCAACCAAGTCATTCTGAGAATAGTGTATGC
GGCGACCGAGTTGCTCTTGCCCGGCGTCAACACGGGATAATACCGCGCCACATAGCAGAACTTTAAAAGT
GCTCATCATTGGAAAACGTTCTTCGGGGCGAAAACTCTCAAGGATCTTACCGCTGTTGAGATCCAGTTCG
ATGTAACCCACTCGTGCACCCAACTGATCTTCAGCATCTTTTACTTTCACCAGCGTTTCTGGGTGAGCAA
AAACAGGAAGGCAAAATGCCGCAAAAAAGGGAATAAGGGCGACACGGAAATGTTGAATACTCATACTCTT
CCTTTTTCAATATTATTGAAGCATTTATCAGGGTTATTGTCTCATGAGCGGATACATATTTGAATGTATT
TAGAAAAATAAACAAATAGGGGTTCCGCGCACATTTCCCCGAAAAGTGCCACCTGACGTCTAAGAAACCA
TTA
Features (pLannotate 1.2.2; 21 found; start..end, strand, type, name):
     65..142     +  promoter       lacIq promoter: lacI (mutant); In the lacIq allele, a single base change in the promoter boosts expression of the lacI gene about 10-fold.
    143..1225    +  CDS            lacI: lac repressor; lacI; The lac repressor binds to the lac operator to inhibit transcription in E. coli. This inhibition can be relieved by adding lactose or isopropyl-β-D-thiogalactopyranoside (IPTG).
   1238..1259    +  protein_bind   CAP binding site: CAP binding activates transcription in the presence of cAMP. E. coli catabolite activator protein
   1278..1295    +  promoter       tet promoter (fragment): E. coli promoter for tetracycline efflux protein gene
   1468..1496    +  promoter       tac promoter: strong E. coli promoter; hybrid between the trp and lac UV5 promoters
   1504..1520    +  protein_bind   lac operator: The lac repressor binds to the lac operator to inhibit transcription in E. coli. This inhibition can be relieved by adding lactose or isopropyl-β-D-thiogalactopyranoside (IPTG). lac repressor encoded by lacI
   1605..1622    +  CDS            6xHis: 6xHis affinity tag
   1638..2291    +  CDS            GST26_SCHJA: Experimental evidence at protein level: Swiss-Prot protein existence level 1. GST isoenzymes appear to play a central role in the parasite detoxification system. Other functions are also suspected including a role in increasing the solubility of haematin in the parasite gut. From Schistosoma japonicum (Blood fluke).
   2364..2549    +  CDS            Grap2 (fragment): GRAP2_MOUSE - Also known as Gads, Grb2l, Grid, Mona. Experimental evidence at protein level: Swiss-Prot protein existence level 1. Interacts with SLP-76 to regulate NF-AT activation. Binds to tyrosine-phosphorylated shc. From Mus musculus (Mouse).
   2571..2618    +  terminator     fd terminator (sequence withheld): central terminator from bacteriophage fd (Otsuka and Kunisawa, 1982)
   2623..2835    +  CDS            M13 gene III (fragment) (sequence partly withheld): pIII; III; minor coat protein
   2850..3320    +  CDS            M13 gene III (fragment) (sequence partly withheld): pIII; III; minor coat protein
   3342..3412    +  CDS            TcR (fragment): tetracycline efflux protein; tet; confers resistance to tetracycline
   3654..4034    -  CDS            YPB1_ECOLX: Protein predicted: Swiss-Prot protein existence level 4. From Escherichia coli.
   4051..4202    +  CDS            rop (fragment): Rop protein, which maintains plasmids at low copy number; rop
   4238..4666    -  rep_origin     f1 ori (sequence partly withheld): f1 bacteriophage origin of replication; arrow indicates direction of (+) strand synthesis
   4675..4714    +  CDS            rop (fragment): Rop protein, which maintains plasmids at low copy number; rop
   4816..4956    +  misc_feature   bom: basis of mobility region from pBR322
   5142..5729    -  rep_origin     ori: high-copy-number ColE1/pMB1/pBR322/pUC origin of replication
   5900..6760    -  CDS            AmpR: β-lactamase; bla; confers resistance to ampicillin, carbenicillin, and related antibiotics
   6761..6865    -  promoter       AmpR promoter: bla
