[The description below was written by a language model from this plasmid's Addgene catalogue record and pLannotate feature annotations shown in this document.]
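Description:
pHH0103_RP5-862P8.2-1/1 is a bacterial expression plasmid of about 6.9 kb built on the pHH0103 backbone for producing and purifying a single human SH3 domain in E. coli. The insert, a 236 bp human fragment named RP5-862P8.2-1/1, was cloned between SfiI and NotI sites. The automated annotation matches this region to a fragment of mouse Grap2 (Gads), presumably reflecting sequence similarity to that SH3-containing adaptor protein rather than a mouse origin, since the catalogue lists the species as human.

Expression is driven by the strong hybrid tac promoter, followed by a lac operator. The plasmid carries its own lacI gene under the up-mutated lacIq promoter, so transcription is kept repressed until relieved by IPTG. The open reading frame begins with a 6xHis tag followed by Schistosoma japonicum glutathione S-transferase, with the SH3 domain placed downstream, which would yield a His-GST-SH3 fusion suitable for purification on either nickel or glutathione resin. A bacteriophage fd terminator lies just after the insert.

Beyond it sit fragments of M13 gene III, which together with the f1 origin suggest the backbone descends from a phagemid display vector. These fragments lie after the terminator and do not appear to be part of the expressed product.

The plasmid replicates from a ColE1/pBR322-type origin with the bom region, and the rop gene is present only as fragments interrupted by the f1 origin. The catalogue lists it as low copy. Selection is by ampicillin through β-lactamase, and only remnants of the tetracycline resistance gene and its promoter remain. The construct belongs to a collection used to analyse the binding specificities of the human SH3 domain family.
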