Addgene plasmid #91537: pHH0103_RP5-862P8.2-1/1
Purpose: Protein expression and purification of human SH3 domain construct RP5-862P8.2-1/1
Depositing lab: Sachdev Sidhu. Depositing organization: University of Toronto. Publication: Comprehensive Analysis of the Human SH3 Domain Family Reveals a Wide Variety of Non-canonical Specificities. Teyra J, Huang H, Jain S, Guan X, Dong A, Liu Y, Tempel W, Min J, Tong Y, Kim PM, Bader GD, Sidhu SS. Structure. 2017 Oct 3;25(10):1598-1610.e3. doi: 10.1016/j.str.2017.07.017. Epub 2017 Sep 7. PubMed 28890361.
Backbone
  Vector backbone: pHH0103
  Vector type: Bacterial Expression
Growth in bacteria
  Bacterial resistance: Ampicillin, 100 μg/mL
  Growth temperature: 37°C
  Growth strain: DH5alpha
  Copy number: Low Copy
Gene/Insert
  Gene/Insert name: RP5-862P8.2-1/1
  Species: H. sapiens (human)
  Insert size (bp): 236
  Cloning method: Restriction Enzyme; 5′ cloning site Sfi1 (unknown if destroyed); 3′ cloning site Not1 (unknown if destroyed)
Terms and licenses: Academic/Nonprofit Terms; Industry Terms: Not Available to Industry
How to cite: pHH0103_RP5-862P8.2-1/1 was a gift from Sachdev Sidhu (Addgene plasmid # 91537 ; http://n2t.net/addgene:91537 ; RRID:Addgene_91537)
