>Addgene plasmid #91537 | pHH0103_RP5-862P8.2-1/1 | depositor partial sequence | sequence record 176025 | insert sequence
GGTACCGAATTCGGATCCGCGCGCTGGGTTTGTGGGCAGCCCTGTATGATTATGAAGCCCGTGGTGAAGA
TGAACTGTCTCTGCGTCGTGGTCAACTGGTTGAAGTTCTGTCTCAAGATGCAGCAGTTTCCGGTGATGAA
GGCTGGTGGGCAGGTCAAGTTCAACGTCGTCTTGGTATCTTTCCAGCCAACTATGTTGCACCATGTCGTG
CGGCCGCTAGCTAAGTCGACGAGCTC
